>Addgene plasmid #50955 | AAV-flex-ReaChR-citrine | addgene full sequence | sequence record 419385 | Addgene NGS Result
AAATTGTAAGCGTTAATATTTTGTTAAAATTCGCGTTAAATTTTTGTTAAATCAGCTCATTTTTTAACCA
ATAGGCCGAAATCGGCAAAATCCCTTATAAATCAAAAGAATAGACCGAGATAGGGT
[37 nt withheld, positions 127-163]
AAAGAACGTGGACTCCAACGTCAAAGG
[49 nt withheld, positions 191-239]
T
[91 nt withheld, positions 241-331]
G
[124 nt withheld, positions 333-456]
CCCATTCGCCATTCAGGCTGCGCAACTGTTGGGAAGGGCGATCGGTGCGGGCCTCTTCGCTATTACGCCA
GCTGCGCGCTCGCTCGCTCACTGAGGCCGCCCGGGCAAAGCCCGGGCGTCGGGCGACCTTTGGTCGCCCG
GCCTCAGTGAGCGAGCGAGCGCGCAGAGAGGGAGTGGCCAACTCCATCACTAGGGGTTCCTTGTAGTTAA
TGATTAACCCGCCATGCTACTTATCTACGTAGCCATGCTCTAGGAAGATCTCTGCAGAGGGCCCTGCGTA
TGAGTGCAAGTGGGTTTTAGGACCAGGATGAGGCGGGGTGGGGGTGCCTACCTGACGACCGACCCCGACC
CACTGGACAAGCACCCAACCCCCATTCCCCAAATTGCGCATCCCCTATCAGAGAGGGGGAGGGGAAACAG
GATGCGGCGAGGCGCGTGCGCACTGCCAGCTTCAGCACCGCGGACAGTGCCTTCGCCCCCGCCTGGCGGC
GCGCGCCACCGCCGCCTCAGCACTGAAGGCGCGCTGACGTCACTCGCCGGTCCCCCGCAAACTCCCCTTC
CCGGCCACCTTGGTCGCGTCCGCGCCGCCGCCGGCCCAGCCGGACCGCACCACGCGAGGCGCGAGATAGG
GGGGCACGGGCGCGACCATCTGCGCTGCGGCGCCGGCGACTCAGCGCTGCCTCAGTCTGCGGTGGGCAGC
GGAGGAGTCGTGTCGTGCCTGAGAGCGCAGTCGAATTCAAGCTGATAGCAAGGATCCTCTAGAGTCGACT
CCGGAATAACTTCGTATAGGATACTTTATACGAAGTTATGCAGAATGGTAGCTGGATTGTAGCTGCTATT
AGCAATATGAAACCTCTTAATAACTTCGTATAGCATACATTATACGAAGTTATGGCGCGCCCTACTACTT
GTACAGCTCGTCCATGCCGAGAGTGATCCCGGCGGCGGTCACGAACTCCAGCAGGACCATGTGATCGCGC
TTCTCGTTGGGGTCTTTGCTCAGGGCGGACTGGTAGCTCAGGTAGTGGTTGTCGGGCAGCAGCACGGGGC
CGTCGCCGATGGGGGTGTTCTGCTGGTAGTGGTCGGCGAGCTGCACGCTGCCGTCCTCGATGTTGTGGCG
GATCTTGAAGTTCACCTTGATGCCGTTCTTCTGCTTGTCGGCCATGATATAGACGTTGTGGCTGTTGTAG
TTGTACTCCAGCTTGTGCCCCAGGATGTTGCCGTCCTCCTTGAAGTCGATGCCCTTCAGCTCGATGCGGT
TCACCAGGGTGTCGCCCTCGAACTTCACCTCGGCGCGGGTCTTGTAGTTGCCGTCGTCCTTGAAGAAGAT
GGTGCGCTCCTGGACGTAGCCTTCGGGCATGGCGGACTTGAAGAAGTCGTGCTGCTTCATGTGGTCGGGG
TAGCGGGCGAAGCACATCAGGCCGTAGCCGAAGGTGGTCACGAGGGTGGGCCAGGGCACGGGCAGCTTGC
CGGTGGTGCAGATGAACTTCAGGGTCAGCTTGCCGTAGGTGGCATCGCCCTCGCCCTCGCCGGACACGCT
GAACTTGTGGCCGTTTACGTCGCCGTCCAGCTCGACCAGGATGGGCACCACCCCGGTGAACAGCTCCTCG
CCCTTGCTCACCATCTCGAGGCTGCTCTCGTACTTATCTTCTTCTTCCGCCACCAGGGTTTCCACTTCCA
TTTCCTGGCCCGCAATGGTAATTTTCTGTTTTTTGCGAATATCGCCATACAGCAGAATATGTTCATGAAT
TTTCACGCGCAGATAGTTGCCCAGCACGCCCCACATGTTCTTCGCAATCAGATCCAGAATGCTATGGCCA
ATCGCGCTGCCATACGGGCTAATATGGCCGAAGCCCTCGGGGCCCAGCAGGAACAGCACGGGGAACATGC
CCCAGCTCACGAAGAACAGCCAGGCCATGGCTCTCACCAGCTGTCTGCACAGGCCTTTCGGCACGGTATG
AAACGCTTCAATATACACTTTGGCCGCATGAAAATAGGTATACATGCCATAGCTCAGGCTAATCAGAAAA
AACAGAATTTTGGTCCAGCCGGTGCACATCGCGCTGGTCGCGCCCCACACAATGCAGCCCACGTCGCTCA
CCAGCAGGCCCATGGTGCGTTTGCTATAATCATCTTTCAGGCCGGTCAGGTTGCTCAGATGAATCAGAAT
CACGGGGCAGGTCAGCAGCCATTCGCCATAGCGCATCCACACCACGCCGTTGCCGCTGCTCAGCCACAGG
GTCGCCGGGCTATCAAATTCATGAAACGCTTCAATAATGCTTTTCATCATTTCAATCAGCGCCACATACA
CTTCTTCCCAGCCGCAGGTCGCGCGCCACGCCTGATACGCATACCAGCCCAGGCACGCCACGCTCAGCGC
AAACACCACCCACTGCAGGATGTTGGCGGCCAGCTTCTCGGCGTTGGTGCCGTTACTCTTCAGCCAGGCC
AGGCAGAAGCACTGGCCGTTGTTGGGGATGCAGATCACGCTGCCGTTGTTCTCCAGGGTGTAGCTGGTCT
GGAACAGCATTCTCTCGTGGGCTCTGTGGAACACGTAGTCGGGGCCGTCCTGGGTGGCCACGGGCACGGT
GGCGTCGCTGCCGGTGCTGGCGCCGGCGCTGCCGGCGGCCAGGGCCACGGCCAGGGCCAGGGCCAGCAGC
CAGGGTCTTCTGCTCACCATGGTGCTAGCATAACTTCGTATAAAGTATCCTATACGAAGTTATTTGCCTT
AACCCAGAAATTATCACTGTTATTCTTTAGAATGGTGCAAAGAATAACTTCGTATAATGTATGCTATACG
AAGTTATGAATTCGATATCAAGCTTATCGATAATCAACCTCTGGATTACAAAATTTGTGAAAGATTGACT
GGTATTCTTAACTATGTTGCTCCTTTTACGCTATGTGGATACGCTGCTTTAATGCCTTTGTATCATGCTA
TTGCTTCCCGTATGGCTTTCATTTTCTCCTCCTTGTATAAATCCTGGTTGCTGTCTCTTTATGAGGAGTT
GTGGCCCGTTGTCAGGCAACGTGGCGTGGTGTGCACTGTGTTTGCTGACGCAACCCCCACTGGTTGGGGC
ATTGCCACCACCTGTCAGCTCCTTTCCGGGACTTTCGCTTTCCCCCTCCCTATTGCCACGGCGGAACTCA
TCGCCGCCTGCCTTGCCCGCTGCTGGACAGGGGCTCGGCTGTTGGGCACTGACAATTCCGTGGTGTTGTC
GGGGAAATCATCGTCCTTTCCTTGGCTGCTCGCCTGTGTTGCCACCTGGATTCTGCGCGGGACGTCCTTC
TGCTACGTCCCTTCGGCCCTCAATCCAGCGGACCTTCCTTCCCGCGGCCTGCTGCCGGCTCTGCGGCCTC
TTCCGCGTCTTCGCCTTCGCCCTCAGACGAGTCGGATCTCCCTTTGGGCCGCCTCCCCGCATCGATACCG
TCGACCTCGACCCGGGCGGCCGCTTCGAGCAGACATGATAAGATACATTGATGAGTTTGGACAAACCACA
ACTAGAATGCAGTGAAAAAAATGCTTTATTTGTGAAATTTGTGATGCTATTGCTTTATTTGTAACCATTA
TAAGCTGCAATAAACAAGTTAACAACAACAATTGCATTCATTTTATGTTTCAGGTTCAGGGGGAGATGTG
GGAGGTTTTTTAAAGCAAGTAAAACCTCTACAAATGTGGTAAAATCGATAAGGATCTTCCTAGAGCATGG
CTACGTAGATAAGTAGCATGGCGGGTTAATCATTAACTACAAGGAACCCCTAGTGATGGAGTTGGCCACT
CCCTCTCTGCGCGCTCGCTCGCTCACTGAGGCCGGGCGACCAAAGGTCGCCCGACGCCCGGGCTTTGCCC
GGGCGGCCTCAGTGAGCGAGCGAGCGCGCAGCTGCATTAATGAATCGGCCAACGCGCGGGGAGAGGCGGT
TTGCGTATTGGGCGCTCTTCCGCTTCCTCGCTCACTGACTCGCTGCGCTCGGTCGTTCGGCTGCGGCGAG
CGGTATCAGCTCACTCAAAGGCGGTAATACGGTTATCCACAGAATCAGGGGATAACGCAGGAAAGAACAT
GTGAGCAAAAGGCCAGCAAAAGGCCAGGAACCGTAAAAAGGCCGCGTTGCTGGCGTTTTTCCATAGGCTC
CGCCCCCCTGACGAGCATCACAAAAATCGACGCTCAAGTCAGAGGTGGCGAAACCCGACAGGACTATAAA
GATACCAGGCGTTTCCCCCTGGAAGCTCCCTCGTGCGCTCTCCTGTTCCGACCCTGCCGCTTACCGGATA
CCTGTCCGCCTTTCTCCCTTCGGGAAGCGTGGCGCTTTCTCATAGCTCACGCTGTAGGTATCTCAGTTCG
GTGTAGGTCGTTCGCTCCAAGCTGGGCTGTGTGCACGAACCCCCCGTTCAGCCCGACCGCTGCGCCTTAT
CCGGTAACTATCGTCTTGAGTCCAACCCGGTAAGACACGACTTATCGCCACTGGCAGCAGCCACTGGTAA
CAGGATTAGCAGAGCGAGGTATGTAGGCGGTGCTACAGAGTTCTTGAAGTGGTGGCCTAACTACGGCTAC
ACTAGAAGAACAGTATTTGGTATCTGCGCTCTGCTGAAGCCAGTTACCTTCGGAAAAAGAGTTGGTAGCT
CTTGATCCGGCAAACAAACCACCGCTGGTAGCGGTGGTTTTTTTGTTTGCAAGCAGCAGATTACGCGCAG
AAAAAAAGGATCTCAAGAAGATCCTTTGATCTTTTCTACGGGGTCTGACGCTCAGTGGAACGAAAACTCA
CGTTAAGGGATTTTGGTCATGAGATTATCAAAAAGGATCTTCACCTAGATCCTTTTAAATTAAAAATGAA
GTTTTAAATCAATCTAAAGTATATATGAGTAAACTTGGTCTGACAGTTACCAATGCTTAATCAGTGAGGC
ACCTATCTCAGCGATCTGTCTATTTCGTTCATCCATAGTTGCCTGACTCCCCGTCGTGTAGATAACTACG
ATACGGGAGGGCTTACCATCTGGCCCCAGTGCTGCAATGATACCGCGAGACCCACGCTCACCGGCTCCAG
ATTTATCAGCAATAAACCAGCCAGCCGGAAGGGCCGAGCGCAGAAGTGGTCCTGCAACTTTATCCGCCTC
CATCCAGTCTATTAATTGTTGCCGGGAAGCTAGAGTAAGTAGTTCGCCAGTTAATAGTTTGCGCAACGTT
GTTGCCATTGCTACAGGCATCGTGGTGTCACGCTCGTCGTTTGGTATGGCTTCATTCAGCTCCGGTTCCC
AACGATCAAGGCGAGTTACATGATCCCCCATGTTGTGCAAAAAAGCGGTTAGCTCCTTCGGTCCTCCGAT
CGTTGTCAGAAGTAAGTTGGCCGCAGTGTTATCACTCATGGTTATGGCAGCACTGCATAATTCTCTTACT
GTCATGCCATCCGTAAGATGCTTTTCTGTGACTGGTGAGTACTCAACCAAGTCATTCTGAGAATAGTGTA
TGCGGCGACCGAGTTGCTCTTGCCCGGCGTCAATACGGGATAATACCGCGCCACATAGCAGAACTTTAAA
AGTGCTCATCATTGGAAAACGTTCTTCGGGGCGAAAACTCTCAAGGATCTTACCGCTGTTGAGATCCAGT
TCGATGTAACCCACTCGTGCACCCAACTGATCTTCAGCATCTTTTACTTTCACCAGCGTTTCTGGGTGAG
CAAAAACAGGAAGGCAAAATGCCGCAAAAAAGGGAATAAGGGCGACACGGAAATGTTGAATACTCATACT
CTTCCTTTTTCAATATTATTGAAGCATTTATCAGGGTTATTGTCTCATGAGCGGATACATATTTGAATGT
ATTTAGAAAAATAAACAAATAGGGGTTCCGCGCACATTTCCCCGAAAAGTGCCACCT
Features (pLannotate 1.2.2; 22 found; start..end, strand, type, name):
     28..456     -  rep_origin     f1 ori (sequence partly withheld): f1 bacteriophage origin of replication; arrow indicates direction of (+) strand synthesis
    461..530     -  CDS            lacZα (fragment): LacZα fragment of β-galactosidase; lacZ fragment
    525..657     -  repeat_region  AAV2 ITR (fragment): inverted terminal repeat of adeno-associated virus serotype 2 inverted
    739..1186    +  promoter       hSyn promoter: human synapsin I promoter; confers neuron-specific expression (Kügler et al., 2003)
   1208..1225    +  misc_feature   MCS (fragment): pUC18/19 multiple cloning site
   1232..1265    +  protein_bind   lox2272: Cre-mediated recombination occurs in the 8-bp core sequence (GGATACTT). lox2272 sites are compatible with each other, but incompatible with loxP or loxN sites (Lee and Saito, 1988). Cre recombinase
   1266..1315    -  intron         β-globin intron (fragment): internally truncated intron from human β-globin
   1316..1349    +  protein_bind   loxP: Cre-mediated recombination occurs in the 8-bp core sequence (GCATACAT). Cre recombinase
   1364..2080    -  CDS            Citrine: Citrine is a basic (constitutively fluorescent) yellow fluorescent protein published in 2001, derived from Aequorea victoria. It has moderate acid sensitivity.
   3146..3179    -  protein_bind   lox2272: Cre-mediated recombination occurs in the 8-bp core sequence (GGATACTT). lox2272 sites are compatible with each other, but incompatible with loxP or loxN sites (Lee and Saito, 1988). Cre recombinase
   3180..3229    -  intron         β-globin intron (fragment): internally truncated intron from human β-globin
   3230..3263    -  protein_bind   loxP: Cre-mediated recombination occurs in the 8-bp core sequence (GCATACAT). Cre recombinase
   3264..3288    +  misc_feature   MCS (fragment): pBluescript multiple cloning site
   3288..3876    +  misc_feature   WPRE: woodchuck hepatitis virus posttranscriptional regulatory element
   3877..3896    +  misc_feature   MCS (fragment): pBluescript multiple cloning site
   3925..4046    -  polyA_signal   SV40 poly(A) signal: SV40 polyadenylation signal
   4069..4137    -  CDS            large T antigen (fragment): large T antigen from SV40 (simian virus 40)
   4208..4341    +  repeat_region  AAV2 ITR: inverted terminal repeat of adeno-associated virus serotype 2 inverted
   4335..4391    -  CDS            lacI (fragment): lac repressor; lacI; The lac repressor binds to the lac operator to inhibit transcription in E. coli. This inhibition can be relieved by adding lactose or isopropyl-β-D-thiogalactopyranoside (IPTG).
   4574..5162    -  rep_origin     ori: high-copy-number ColE1/pMB1/pBR322/pUC origin of replication
   5333..6193    -  CDS            AmpR: β-lactamase; bla; confers resistance to ampicillin, carbenicillin, and related antibiotics
   6194..6298    -  promoter       AmpR promoter: bla
