>Addgene plasmid #50955 | AAV-flex-ReaChR-citrine | analyzer sequence | sequence record 76707
TTCTTTCCTGCGTTATCCCCTGATTCTGTGGATAACCGTATTACCGCCTTTGAGTGAGCTGATACCGCTC
GCCGCAGCCGAACGACCGAGCGCAGCGAGTCAGTGAGCGAGGAAGCGGAAGAGCGCCCAATACGCAAACC
GCCTCTCCCCGCGCGTTGGCCGATTCATTAATGCAGCTGGCACGACAGGTTTCCCGACTGGAAAGCGGGC
AGTGAGCGCAACGCAATTAATGTGAGTTAGCTCACTCATTAGGCACCCCAGGCTTTACACTTTATGCTTC
CGGCTCGTATGTTGTGTGGAATTGTGAGCGGATAACAATTTCACACAGGAAACAGCTATGACCATGATTA
CGCCAGATTTAATTAAGGCCTTAATTAGGCTGCGCGCTCGCTCGCTCACTGAGGCCGCCCGGGCAAAGCC
CGGGCGTCGGGCGACCTTTGGTCGCCCGGCCTCAGTGAGCGAGCGAGCGCGCAGAGAGGGAGTGGCCAAC
TCCATCACTAGGGGTTCCTTGTAGTTAATGATTAACCCGCCATGCTACTTATCTACGTAGCCATGCTCTA
GGAAGATCTCTGCAGAGGGCCCTGCGTATGAGTGCAAGTGGGTTTTAGGACCAGGATGAGGCGGGGTGGG
GGTGCCTACCTGACGACCGACCCCACCCACTGGACAAGCACCCAACCCCCATTCCCCAAATTGCGCATCC
CCTATCAGAGAGGGGGAGGGGAAACAGGATGCGGCGAGGCGCGTGCGCACTGCCAGCTTCAGCACCGCGG
ACAGTGCCTTCGCCCCCGCCTGGCGGCGCGCGCCACCGCCGCCTCAGCACTGAAGGCGCGCTGACGTCAC
TCGCCGGTCCCCCGCAAACTCCCCTTCCCGGCCACCTTGGTCGCGTCCGCGCCGCCGCCGGCCCAGCCGG
ACCGCACCACGCGAGGCGCGAGATAGGGGGGCACGGGCGCGACCATCTGCGCTGCGGCGCCGGCGACTCA
GCGCTGCCTCAGTCTGCGGTGGGCAGCGGAGGAGTCGTGTCGTGCCTGAGAGCGCAGTCGAATTCAAGCT
GATAGCAAGGATCCTCTAGAGTCGACTCCGGAATAACTTCGTATAGGATACTTTATACGAAGTTATGCAG
AATGGTAGCTGGATTGTAGCTGCTATTAGCAATATGAAACCTCTTAATAACTTCGTATAGCATACATTAT
ACGAAGTTATGGCGCGCCCTACTACTTGTACAGCTCGTCCATGCCGAGAGTGATCCCGGCGGCGGTCACG
AACTCCAGCAGGACCATGTGATCGCGCTTCTCGTTGGGGTCTTTGCTCAGGGCGGACTGGTAGCTCAGGT
AGTGGTTGTCGGGCAGCAGCACGGGGCCGTCGCCGATGGGGGTGTTCTGCTGGTAGTGGTCGGCGAGCTG
CACGCTGCCGTCCTCGATGTTGTGGCGGATCTTGAAGTTCACCTTGATGCCGTTCTTCTGCTTGTCGGCC
ATGATATAGACGTTGTGGCTGTTGTAGTTGTACTCCAGCTTGTGCCCCAGGATGTTGCCGTCCTCCTTGA
AGTCGATGCCCTTCAGCTCGATGCGGTTCACCAGGGTGTCGCCCTCGAACTTCACCTCGGCGCGGGTCTT
GTAGTTGCCGTCGTCCTTGAAGAAGATGGTGCGCTCCTGGACGTAGCCTTCGGGCATGGCGGACTTGAAG
AAGTCGTGCTGCTTCATGTGGTCGGGGTAGCGGGCGAAGCACATCAGGCCGTAGCCGAAGGTGGTCACGA
GGGTGGGCCAGGGCACGGGCAGCTTGCCGGTGGTGCAGATGAACTTCAGGGTCAGCTTGCCGTAGGTGGC
ATCGCCCTCGCCCTCGCCGGACACGCTGAACTTGTGGCCGTTTACGTCGCCGTCCAGCTCGACCAGGATG
GGCACCACCCCGGTGAACAGCTCCTCGCCCTTGCTCACCATCTCGAGGCTGCTCTCGTACTTATCTTCTT
CTTCCGCCACCAGGGTTTCCACTTCCATTTCCTGGCCCGCAATGGTAATTTTCTGTTTTTTGCGAATATC
GCCATACAGCAGAATATGTTCATGAATTTTCACGCGCAGATAGTTGCCCAGCACGCCCCACATGTTCTTC
GCAATCAGATCCAGAATGCTATGGCCAATCGCGCTGCCATACGGGCTAATATGGCCGAAGCCCTCGGGGC
CCAGCAGGAACAGCACGGGGAACATGCCCCAGCTCACGAAGAACAGCCAGGCCATGGCTCTCACCAGCTG
TCTGCACAGGCCTTTCGGCACGGTATGAAACGCTTCAATATACACTTTGGCCGCATGAAAATAGGTATAC
ATGCCATAGCTCAGGCTAATCAGAAAAAACAGAATTTTGGTCCAGCCGGTGCACATCGCGCTGGTCGCGC
CCCACACAATGCAGCCCACGTCGCTCACCAGCAGGCCCATGGTGCGTTTGCTATAATCATCTTTCAGGCC
GGTCAGGTTGCTCAGATGAATCAGAATCACGGGGCAGGTCAGCAGCCATTCGCCATAGCGCATCCACACC
ACGCCGTTGCCGCTGCTCAGCCACAGGGTCGCCGGGCTATCAAATTCATGAAACGCTTCAATAATGCTTT
TCATCATTTCAATCAGCGCCACATACACTTCTTCCCAGCCGCAGGTCGCGCGCCACGCCTGATACGCATA
CCAGCCCAGGCACGCCACGCTCAGCGCAAACACCACCCACTGCAGGATGTTGGCGGCCAGCTTCTCGGCG
TTGGTGCCGTTACTCTTCAGCCAGGCCAGGCAGAAGCACTGGCCGTTGTTGGGGATGCAGATCACGCTGC
CGTTGTTCTCCAGGGTGTAGCTGGTCTGGAACAGCATTCTCTCGTGGGCTCTGTGGAACACGTAGTCGGG
GCCGTCCTGGGTGGCCACGGGCACGGTGGCGTCGCTGCCGGTGCTGGCGCCGGCGCTGCCGGCGGCCAGG
GCCACGGCCAGGGCCAGGGCCAGCAGCCAGGGTCTTCTGCTCACCATGGTGCTAGCATAACTTCGTATAA
AGTATCCTATACGAAGTTATTTGCCTTAACCCAGAAATTATCACTGTTATTCTTTAGAATGGTGCAAAGA
ATAACTTCGTATAATGTATGCTATACGAAGTTATGAATTCGATATCAAGCTTATCGATAATCAACCTCTG
GATTACAAAATTTGTGAAAGATTGACTGGTATTCTTAACTATGTTGCTCCTTTTACGCTATGTGGATACG
CTGCTTTAATGCCTTTGTATCATGCTATTGCTTCCCGTATGGCTTTCATTTTCTCCTCCTTGTATAAATC
CTGGTTGCTGTCTCTTTATGAGGAGTTGTGGCCCGTTGTCAGGCAACGTGGCGTGGTGTGCACTGTGTTT
GCTGACGCAACCCCCACTGGTTGGGGCATTGCCACCACCTGTCAGCTCCTTTCCGGGACTTTCGCTTTCC
CCCTCCCTATTGCCACGGCGGAACTCATCGCCGCCTGCCTTGCCCGCTGCTGGACAGGGGCTCGGCTGTT
GGGCACTGACAATTCCGTGGTGTTGTCGGGGAAATCATCGTCCTTTCCTTGGCTGCTCGCCTGTGTTGCC
ACCTGGATTCTGCGCGGGACGTCCTTCTGCTACGTCCCTTCGGCCCTCAATCCAGCGGACCTTCCTTCCC
GCGGCCTGCTGCCGGCTCTGCGGCCTCTTCCGCGTCTTCGCCTTCGCCCTCAGACGAGTCGGATCTCCCT
TTGGGCCGCCTCCCCGCATCGATACCGTCGACCTCGACCCGGGCGGCCGCTTCGAGCAGACATGATAAGA
TACATTGATGAGTTTGGACAAACCACAACTAGAATGCAGTGAAAAAAATGCTTTATTTGTGAAATTTGTG
ATGCTATTGCTTTATTTGTAACCATTATAAGCTGCAATAAACAAGTTAACAACAACAATTGCATTCATTT
TATGTTTCAGGTTCAGGGGGAGATGTGGGAGGTTTTTTAAAGCAAGTAAAACCTCTACAAATGTGGTAAA
ATCGATAAGGATCTTCCTAGAGCATGGCTACGTAGATAAGTAGCATGGCGGGTTAATCATTAACTACAAG
GAACCCCTAGTGATGGAGTTGGCCACTCCCTCTCTGCGCGCTCGCTCGCTCACTGAGGCCGGGCGACCAA
AGGTCGCCCGACGCCCGGGCTTTGCCCGGGCGGCCTCAGTGAGCGAGCGAGCGCGCAGCCTTAATTAACC
TAATTCACTGGCCGTCGTTTTACAACGTCGTGACTGGGAAAACCCTGGCGTTACCCAACTTAATCGCCTT
GCAGCACATCCCCCTTTCGCCAGCTGGCGTAATAGCGAAGAGGCCCGCACCGATCGCCCTTCCCAACAGT
TGCGCAGCCTGAATGGCGAATGGG
[124 nt withheld, positions 4365-4488]
C
[91 nt withheld, positions 4490-4580]
A
[49 nt withheld, positions 4582-4630]
CCTTTGACGTTGGAGTCCACGTTCTTT
[37 nt withheld, positions 4658-4694]
ACCCTATCTCGGTCTATTCTTTTGATTTATAAGGGATTTTGCCGATTTCGGCCTATTGGTTAAAAAATGA
GCTGATTTAACAAAAATTTAACGCGAATTTTAACAAAATATTAACGCTTACAATTTAGGTGGCACTTTTC
GGGGAAATGTGCGCGGAACCCCTATTTGTTTATTTTTCTAAATACATTCAAATATGTATCCGCTCATGAG
ACAATAACCCTGATAAATGCTTCAATAATATTGAAAAAGGAAGAGTATGAGTATTCAACATTTCCGTGTC
GCCCTTATTCCCTTTTTTGCGGCATTTTGCCTTCCTGTTTTTGCTCACCCAGAAACGCTGGTGAAAGTAA
AAGATGCTGAAGATCAGTTGGGTGCACGAGTGGGTTACATCGAACTGGATCTCAACAGCGGTAAGATCCT
TGAGAGTTTTCGCCCCGAAGAACGTTTTCCAATGATGAGCACTTTTAAAGTTCTGCTATGTGGCGCGGTA
TTATCCCGTATTGACGCCGGGCAAGAGCAACTCGGTCGCCGCATACACTATTCTCAGAATGACTTGGTTG
AGTACTCACCAGTCACAGAAAAGCATCTTACGGATGGCATGACAGTAAGAGAATTATGCAGTGCTGCCAT
AACCATGAGTGATAACACTGCGGCCAACTTACTTCTGACAACGATCGGAGGACCGAAGGAGCTAACCGCT
TTTTTGCACAACATGGGGGATCATGTAACTCGCCTTGATCGTTGGGAACCGGAGCTGAATGAAGCCATAC
CAAACGACGAGCGTGACACCACGATGCCTGTAGCAATGGCAACAACGTTGCGCAAACTATTAACTGGCGA
ACTACTTACTCTAGCTTCCCGGCAACAATTAATAGACTGGATGGAGGCGGATAAAGTTGCAGGACCACTT
CTGCGCTCGGCCCTTCCGGCTGGCTGGTTTATTGCTGATAAATCTGGAGCCGGTGAGCGTGGGTCTCGCG
GTATCATTGCAGCACTGGGGCCAGATGGTAAGCCCTCCCGTATCGTAGTTATCTACACGACGGGGAGTCA
GGCAACTATGGATGAACGAAATAGACAGATCGCTGAGATAGGTGCCTCACTGATTAAGCATTGGTAACTG
TCAGACCAAGTTTACTCATATATACTTTAGATTGATTTAAAACTTCATTTTTAATTTAAAAGGATCTAGG
TGAAGATCCTTTTTGATAATCTCATGACCAAAATCCCTTAACGTGAGTTTTCGTTCCACTGAGCGTCAGA
CCCCGTAGAAAAGATCAAAGGATCTTCTTGAGATCCTTTTTTTCTGCGCGTAATCTGCTGCTTGCAAACA
AAAAAACCACCGCTACCAGCGGTGGTTTGTTTGCCGGATCAAGAGCTACCAACTCTTTTTCCGAAGGTAA
CTGGCTTCAGCAGAGCGCAGATACCAAATACTGTTCTTCTAGTGTAGCCGTAGTTAGGCCACCACTTCAA
GAACTCTGTAGCACCGCCTACATACCTCGCTCTGCTAATCCTGTTACCAGTGGCTGCTGCCAGTGGCGAT
AAGTCGTGTCTTACCGGGTTGGACTCAAGACGATAGTTACCGGATAAGGCGCAGCGGTCGGGCTGAACGG
GGGGTTCGTGCACACAGCCCAGCTTGGAGCGAACGACCTACACCGAACTGAGATACCTACAGCGTGAGCT
ATGAGAAAGCGCCACGCTTCCCGAAGGGAGAAAGGCGGACAGGTATCCGGTAAGCGGCAGGGTCGGAACA
GGAGAGCGCACGAGGGAGCTTCCAGGGGGAAACGCCTGGTATCTTTATAGTCCTGTCGGGTTTCGCCACC
TCTGACTTGAGCGTCGATTTTTGTGATGCTCGTCAGGGGGGCGGAGCCTATGGAAAAACGCCAGCAACGC
GGCCTTTTTACGGTTCCTGGCCTTTTGCTGGCCTTTTGCTCACATG
Features (pLannotate 1.2.2; 26 found; start..end, strand, type, name):
      1..121     +  rep_origin     RSF ori (fragment): Plasmids containing the RSF 1030 origin of replication can be propagated in E. coli cells that contain additional plasmids with compatible origins.
    123..215     +  CDS            lacI (fragment): lac repressor; lacI; The lac repressor binds to the lac operator to inhibit transcription in E. coli. This inhibition can be relieved by adding lactose or isopropyl-β-D-thiogalactopyranoside (IPTG).
    228..249     +  protein_bind   CAP binding site: CAP binding activates transcription in the presence of cAMP. E. coli catabolite activator protein
    264..294     +  promoter       lac promoter: promoter for the E. coli lac operon
    302..318     +  protein_bind   lac operator: The lac repressor binds to the lac operator to inhibit transcription in E. coli. This inhibition can be relieved by adding lactose or isopropyl-β-D-thiogalactopyranoside (IPTG). lac repressor encoded by lacI
    379..509     -  repeat_region  AAV2 ITR (fragment): inverted terminal repeat of adeno-associated virus serotype 2 inverted
    591..1037    +  promoter       hSyn promoter: human synapsin I promoter; confers neuron-specific expression (Kügler et al., 2003)
   1059..1076    +  misc_feature   MCS (fragment): pUC18/19 multiple cloning site
   1083..1116    +  protein_bind   lox2272: Cre-mediated recombination occurs in the 8-bp core sequence (GGATACTT). lox2272 sites are compatible with each other, but incompatible with loxP or loxN sites (Lee and Saito, 1988). Cre recombinase
   1117..1166    -  intron         β-globin intron (fragment): internally truncated intron from human β-globin
   1167..1200    +  protein_bind   loxP: Cre-mediated recombination occurs in the 8-bp core sequence (GCATACAT). Cre recombinase
   1215..1931    -  CDS            Citrine: Citrine is a basic (constitutively fluorescent) yellow fluorescent protein published in 2001, derived from Aequorea victoria. It has moderate acid sensitivity.
   2997..3030    -  protein_bind   lox2272: Cre-mediated recombination occurs in the 8-bp core sequence (GGATACTT). lox2272 sites are compatible with each other, but incompatible with loxP or loxN sites (Lee and Saito, 1988). Cre recombinase
   3031..3080    -  intron         β-globin intron (fragment): internally truncated intron from human β-globin
   3081..3114    -  protein_bind   loxP: Cre-mediated recombination occurs in the 8-bp core sequence (GCATACAT). Cre recombinase
   3115..3139    +  misc_feature   MCS (fragment): pBluescript multiple cloning site
   3139..3727    +  misc_feature   WPRE: woodchuck hepatitis virus posttranscriptional regulatory element
   3728..3747    +  misc_feature   MCS (fragment): pBluescript multiple cloning site
   3776..3897    -  polyA_signal   SV40 poly(A) signal: SV40 polyadenylation signal
   3920..3988    -  CDS            large T antigen (fragment): large T antigen from SV40 (simian virus 40)
   4059..4189    +  repeat_region  AAV2 ITR (fragment): inverted terminal repeat of adeno-associated virus serotype 2 inverted
   4203..4360    +  CDS            lacZα (fragment): LacZα fragment of β-galactosidase; lacZ fragment
   4365..4793    +  rep_origin     f1 ori (sequence partly withheld): f1 bacteriophage origin of replication; arrow indicates direction of (+) strand synthesis
   4846..4950    +  promoter       AmpR promoter: bla
   4951..5811    +  CDS            AmpR: β-lactamase; bla; confers resistance to ampicillin, carbenicillin, and related antibiotics
   5982..6570    +  rep_origin     ori: high-copy-number ColE1/pMB1/pBR322/pUC origin of replication
