[The description below was written by a language model from this plasmid's Addgene catalogue record and pLannotate feature annotations shown in this document.]
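Description:
AAV-flex-ReaChR-citrine is an AAV2-based transfer plasmid for Cre-dependent, neuron-restricted expression of the red-shifted channelrhodopsin variant ReaChR fused at its C terminus to the yellow fluorescent protein citrine. The plasmid is maintained in E. coli through a high-copy ColE1/pUC-type origin with ampicillin selection (β-lactamase under its own promoter), and it also carries an f1 phage origin and remnants of lac sequences from the cloning backbone. The expression cassette lies between two AAV2 inverted terminal repeats, which allow the intervening DNA to be replicated and packaged into recombinant AAV particles when helper functions are supplied.

Within the ITRs, the human synapsin I promoter is followed by a lox2272/loxP pair, the ReaChR-citrine coding sequence in inverted (antisense) orientation, and a second lox2272/loxP pair in the opposite orientation. In this FLEX arrangement the open reading frame cannot be expressed until Cre recombinase inverts it through one pair of compatible sites and then excises a site of the other pair, locking the gene in the sense orientation. Expression is therefore limited to Cre-positive neurons. A WPRE downstream of the cassette enhances transcript stability and expression, and an SV40 polyadenylation signal terminates the message. The automated annotation labels citrine but not the ReaChR portion, which presumably occupies the unannotated stretch next to it.

Two sequence records are provided: a 6,630 nt version matching the catalogued size and a 6,323 nt sequencing result. They agree on the ITR-flanked payload but differ in backbone arrangement and length. The construct is intended for optogenetic excitation of genetically defined neurons with red-shifted light, with citrine marking expressing cells.
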