Addgene plasmid #50955: AAV-flex-ReaChR-citrine
Purpose: flexed-ReaChR-citrine in AAV2 vector under human synapsin promoter
Depositing lab: Roger Tsien. Depositing organization: University of California, San Diego (UCSD). Publication: ReaChR: a red-shifted variant of channelrhodopsin enables deep transcranial optogenetic excitation. Lin JY, Knutsen PM, Muller A, Kleinfeld D, Tsien RY. Nat Neurosci. 2013 Oct;16(10):1499-508. doi: 10.1038/nn.3502. Epub 2013 Sep 1. PubMed 23995068.
Backbone
  Vector backbone: AAV2
  Backbone size w/o insert (bp): 4844
  Total vector size (bp): 6630
  Modifications to backbone: two Lox sites are used to flanked the inverted ReaChR-citrine gene.
  Vector type: AAV
Growth in bacteria
  Bacterial resistance: Ampicillin, 100 μg/mL
  Growth temperature: 37°C
  Growth strain: NEB Stable
  Growth instructions: Regular growing condition.
  Copy number: Unknown
Gene/Insert
  Gene/Insert name: ReaChR-citrine
  Species: Synthetic
  Insert size (bp): 1776
  GenBank ID: KF448069
  Promoter: human synapsin promoter
  Tag / fusion protein: citrine (C terminal on insert)
  Cloning method: Restriction Enzyme; 5′ cloning site NheI (not destroyed); 3′ cloning site AscI (not destroyed)
  Sequencing primers: 5′ none; 3′ GFP
Resource information
  A portion of this plasmid was derived from a plasmid made by: From Dr. Lin Tian at Janelia Farm Research Campus (currently at UC Davis)
Terms and licenses: Academic/Nonprofit Terms; Industry Terms: Not Available to Industry
Depositor comments: inverted ReaChR-citrine inserted between two lox sites. WPRE is used before SV40 polyA.
How to cite: AAV-flex-ReaChR-citrine was a gift from Roger Tsien (Addgene plasmid # 50955 ; http://n2t.net/addgene:50955 ; RRID:Addgene_50955)
