>Addgene plasmid #50955 | AAV-flex-ReaChR-citrine | addgene partial sequence | sequence record 78865 | WPRE-R 5'-CATAGCGTAAAAGGAGCAACA-3'
TTTTGTAATCCAGAGGTTGATTATCGATAAGCTTGATATCGAATTCATAACTTCGTATAGCATACATTAT
ACGAAGTTATTCTTTGCACCATTCTAAAGAATAACAGTGATAATTTCTGGGTTAAGGCAAATAACTTCGT
ATAGGATACTTTATACGAAGTTATGCTAGCACCATGGTGAGCAGAAGACCCTGGCTGCTGGCCCTGGCCC
TGGCCGTGGCCCTGGCCGCCGGCAGCGCCGGCGCCAGCACCGGCAGCGACGCCACCGTGCCCGTGGCCAC
CCAGGACGGCCCCGACTACGTGTTCCACAGAGCCCACGAGAGAATGCTGTTCCAGACCAGCTACACCCTG
GAGAACAACGGCAGCGTGATCTGCATCCCCAACAACGGCCAGTGCTTCTGCCTGGCCTGGCTGAAGAGTA
ACGGCACCAACGCCGAGAAGCTGGCCGCCAACATCCTGCAGTGGGTGGTGTTTGCGCTGAGCGTGGCGTG
CCTGGGCTGGTATGCGTATCAGGCGTGGCGCGCGACCTGCGGCTGGGAAGAAGTGTATGTGGCGCTGATT
GAAATGATGAAAAGCATTATTGAAGCGTTTCATGAATTTGATAGCCCGGCGACCCTGTGGCTGAGCAGCG
GCAACGGCGTGGTGTGGATGCGCTATGGCGAATGGCTGCTGACCTGCCCCGTGATTCTGATTCATCTGAG
CAACCTGACCGGCCTGAAAGATGATTATAGCAAACGCACCATGGGCCTGCTGGTGAGCGACGTGGGCTGC
ATTGTGTGGGGCGCGACCAGCGCGATGTGCACCGGCTGGACCAAAATTCTGTTTTTTCTGAT
