>Addgene plasmid #50955 | AAV-flex-ReaChR-citrine | addgene partial sequence | sequence record 79132 | hSyn1pro-F 5'-gcaagtgggttttaggacca-3'
CGACCCCGACCCACTGGACAAGCACCCAACCCCCATTCCCCAAATTGCGCATCCCCTATCAGAGAGGGGG
AGGGGAAACAGGATGCGGCGAGGCGCGTGCGCACTGCCAGCTTCAGCACCGCGGACAGTGCCTTCGCCCC
CGCCTGGCGGCGCGCGCCACCGCCGCCTCAGCACTGAAGGCGCGCTGACGTCACTCGCCGGTCCCCCGCA
AACTCCCCTTCCCGGCCACCTTGGTCGCGTCCGCGCCGCCGCCGGCCCAGCCGGACCGCACCACGCGAGG
CGCGAGATAGGGGGGCACGGGCGCGACCATCTGCGCTGCGGCGCCGGCGACTCAGCGCTGCCTCAGTCTG
CGGTGGGCAGCGGAGGAGTCGTGTCGTGCCTGAGAGCGCAGTCGAATTCNAGCTGATAGCAAGGATCCTC
TAGAGTCGACTCCGGAATAACTTCGTATAGGATACTTTATACGAAGTTATGCAGAATGGNAGCTGGATTG
NAGCTGCTATTAGCAATATGAAACCTCTTAATAACTTCGTATAGCATACATTATACGAAGTTATGGCGCG
CCCTACTACTTGTACAGCTCGTCCATGCCGAGAGTGATCCCGGCGGCGGTC
