>Addgene plasmid #50955 | AAV-flex-ReaChR-citrine | addgene partial sequence | sequence record 79524 | EGFP-N 5'-CGTCGCCGTCCAGCTCGACCAG-3'
CTCCTCGCCCTTGCTCACCATCTCGAGGCTGCTCTCGTACTTATCTTCTTCTTCCGCCACCAGGGTTTCC
ACTTCCATTTCCTGGCCCGCAATGGTAATTTTCTGTTTTTTGCGAATATCGCCATACAGCAGAATATGTT
CATGAATTTTCACGCGCAGATAGTTGCCCAGCACGCCCCACATGTTCTTCGCAATCAGATCCAGAATGCT
ATGGCCAATCGCGCTGCCATACGGGCTAATATGGCCGAAGCCCTCGGGGCCCAGCAGGAACAGCACGGGG
AACATGCCCCAGCTCACGAAGAACAGCCAGGCCATGGCTCTCACCAGCTGTCTGCACAGGCCTTTCGGCA
CGGTATGAAACGCTTCAATATACACTTTGGCCGCATGAAAATAGGTATACATGCCATAGCTCAGGCTAAT
CAGAAAAAACAGAATTTTGGTCCAGCCGGTGCACATCGCGCTGGTCGCGCCCCACACAATGCAGCCCACG
TCGCTCACCAGCAGGCCCATGGTGCGTTTGCTATAATCATCTTTCAGGCCGGTCAGGTTGCTCAGATGAA
TCAGAATCACGGGGCAGGTCAGCAGCCATTCGCCATAGCGCATCCACACCACGCCGTTGCCGCTGCTCAG
CCACAGGGTCGCCGGGCTATCAAATTCATGAAACGCTTCAATAATGCTTTTCATCATTTCAATCAGCGCC
ACATACACTTCTTCCCAGCCGCAGGTCGCGCGCCACGCCTGATACGCATACCAGCCCAGGCACGCCACGC
TCAGCGCAAACACCACCCACTGCAGGATGTTGGCGGCCAGCTTCTCGGCGTTGGTGCCGTTACTCTTCAG
CCAGGCCAGGCAGAAGCACTGGCCGTTGTTGGGGATGCAGATCACG
