>Addgene plasmid #50955 | AAV-flex-ReaChR-citrine | addgene partial sequence | sequence record 132185 | CitrineRV 5'-CATCAGGCCGTAGCCGAAGG-3'
GGGCAGCTTGCCGGTGGTGCAGATGAACTTCAGGGTCAGCTTGCCGTAGGTGGCATCGCCCTCGCCCTCG
CCGGACACGCTGAACTTGTGGCCGTTTACGTCGCCGTCCAGCTCGACCAGGATGGGCACCACCCCGGTGA
ACAGCTCCTCGCCCTTGCTCACCATCTCGAGGCTGCTCTCGTACTTATCTTCTTCTTCCGCCACCAGGGT
TTCCACTTCCATTTCCTGGCCCGCAATGGTAATTTTCTGTTTTTTGCGAATATCGCCATACAGCAGAATA
TGTTCATGAATTTTCACGCGCAGATAGTTGCCCAGCACGCCCCACATGTTCTTCGCAATCAGATCCAGAA
TGCTATGGCCAATCGCGCTGCCATACGGGCTAATATGGCCGAAGCCCTCGGGGCCCAGCAGGAACAGCAC
GGGGAACATGCCCCAGCTCACGAAGAACAGCCAGGCCATGGCTCTCACCAGCTGTCTGCACAGGCCTTTC
GGCACGGTATGAAACGCTTCAATATACACTTTGGCCGCATGAAAATAGGTATACATGCCATAGCTCAGGC
TAATCAGAAAAAACAGAATTTTGGTCCAGCCGGTGCACATCGCGCTGGTCGCGCCCC
